>Addgene plasmid #246837 | ARL13B-(G75Q)-GFP | addgene full sequence | sequence record 494620 | Addgene NGS Result
GGAAGGGCTAATTCACTCCCAAAGAAGACAAGATATCCTTGATCTGTGGATCTACCACACACAAGGCTAC
TTCCCTGATTAGCAGAACTACACACCAGGGCCAGGGGTCAGATATCCACTGACCTTTGGATGGTGCTACA
AGCTAGTACCAGTTGAGCCAGATAAGGTAGAAGAGGCCAATAAAGGAGAGAACACCAGCTTGTTACACCC
TGTGAGCCTGCATGGGATGGATGACCCGGAGAGAGAAGTGTTAGAGTGGAGGTTTGACAGCCGCCTAGCA
TTTCATCACGTGGCCCGAGAGCTGCATCCGGAGTACTTCAAGAACTGCTGATATCGAGCTTGCTACAAGG
GACTTTCCGCTGGGGACTTTCCAGGGAGGCGTGGCCTGGGCGGGACTGGGGAGTGGCGAGCCCTCAGATC
CTGCATATAAGCAGCTGCTTTTTGCCTGTACTGGGTCTCTCTGGTTAGACCAGATCTGAGCCTGGGAGCT
CTCTGGCTAACTAGGGAACCCACTGCTTAAGCCTCAATAAAGCTTGCCTTGAGTGCTTCAAGTAGTGTGT
GCCCGTCTGTTGTGTGACTCTGGTAACTAGAGATCCCTCAGACCCTTTTAGTCAGTGTGGAAAATCTCTA
GCAGTGGCGCCCGAACAGGGACTTGAAAGCGAAAGGGAAACCAGAGGAGCTCTCTCGACGCAGGACTCGG
CTTGCTGAAGCGCGCACGGCAAGAGGCGAGGGGCGGCGACTGGTGAGTACGCCAAAAATTTTGACTAGCG
GAGGCTAGAAGGAGAGAGATGGGTGCGAGAGCGTCAGTATTAAGCGGGGGAGAATTAGATCGCGATGGGA
AAAAATTCGGTTAAGGCCAGGGGGAAAGAAAAAATATAAATTAAAACATATAGTATGGGCAAGCAGGGAG
CTAGAACGATTCGCAGTTAATCCTGGCCTGTTAGAAACATCAGAAGGCTGTAGACAAATACTGGGACAGC
TACAACCATCCCTTCAGACAGGATCAGAAGAACTTAGATCATTATATAATACAGTAGCAACCCTCTATTG
TGTGCATCAAAGGATAGAGATAAAAGACACCAAGGAAGCTTTAGACAAGATAGAGGAAGAGCAAAACAAA
AGTAAGACCACCGCACAGCAAGCGGCCGGCCGCTGATCTTCAGACCTGGAGGAGGAGATATGAGGGACAA
TTGGAGAAGTGAATTATATAAATATAAAGTAGTAAAAATTGAACCATTAGGAGTAGCACCCACCAAGGCA
AAGAGAAGAGTGGTGCAGAGAGAAAAAAGAGCAGTGGGAATAGGAGCTTTGTTCCTTGGGTTCTTGGGAG
CAGCAGGAAGCACTATGGGCGCAGCGTCAATGACGCTGACGGTACAGGCCAGACAATTATTGTCTGGTAT
AGTGCAGCAGCAGAACAATTTGCTGAGGGCTATTGAGGCGCAACAGCATCTGTTGCAACTCACAGTCTGG
GGCATCAAGCAGCTCCAGGCAAGAATCCTGGCTGTGGAAAGATACCTAAAGGATCAACAGCTCCTGGGGA
TTTGGGGTTGCTCTGGAAAACTCATTTGCACCACTGCTGTGCCTTGGAATGCTAGTTGGAGTAATAAATC
TCTGGAACAGATTTGGAATCACACGACCTGGATGGAGTGGGACAGAGAAATTAACAATTACACAAGCTTA
ATACACTCCTTAATTGAAGAATCGCAAAACCAGCAAGAAAAGAATGAACAAGAATTATTGGAATTAGATA
AATGGGCAAGTTTGTGGAATTGGTTTAACATAACAAATTGGCTGTGGTATATAAAATTATTCATAATGAT
AGTAGGAGGCTTGGTAGGTTTAAGAATAGTTTTTGCTGTACTTTCTATAGTGAATAGAGTTAGGCAGGGA
TATTCACCATTATCGTTTCAGACCCACCTCCCAACCCCGAGGGGACCCGACAGGCCCGAAGGAATAGAAG
AAGAAGGTGGAGAGAGAGACAGAGACAGATCCATTCGATTAGTGAACGGATCTCGACGGTATCGCCTTTA
AAAGAAAAGGGGGGATTGGGGGGTACAGTGCAGGGGAAAGAATAGTAGACATAATAGCAACAGACATACA
AACTAAAGAATTACAAAAACAAATTACAAAAATTCAAAATTTTCGGGTTTATTACAGGGACAGCAGAGAT
CCAGTTTATCGATAAGCTTGGGAGTTCCGCGTTACATAACTTACGGTAAATGGCCCGCCTGGCTGACCGC
CCAACGACCCCCGCCCATTGACGTCAATAATGACGTATGTTCCCATAGTAACGCCAATAGGGACTTTCCA
TTGACGTCAATGGGTGGAGTATTTACGGTAAACTGCCCACTTGGCAGTACATCAAGTGTATCATATGCCA
AGTACGCCCCCTATTGACGTCAATGACGGTAAATGGCCCGCCTGGCATTATGCCCAGTACATGACCTTAT
GGGACTTTCCTACTTGGCAGTACATCTACGTATTAGTCATCGCTATTACCATGGTGATGCGGTTTTGGCA
GTACATCAATGGGCGTGGATAGCGGTTTGACTCACGGGGATTTCCAAGTCTCCACCCCATTGACGTCAAT
GGGAGTTTGTTTTGGCACCAAAATCAACGGGACTTTCCAAAATGTCGTAACAACTCCGCCCCATTGACGC
AAATGGGCGGTAGGCGTGTACGGTGGGAGGTCTATATAAGCAGAGCTCGTTTAGTGAACCGTCAGATCGC
CTGGAGACGCCATCCACGCTGTTTTGACCTCCATAGAAGACACCGACTCTACTAGAGGATCGCTAGCGCT
ACCGGACTCAGATCTCGAGGCCACCATGTTCAGTCTCATGGCAAGCTGTTGTGGATGGTTTAAACGCTGG
CGGGAGCCTGTTAGAAAGGTGACTCTTTTGATGGTGGGACTTGATAATGCTGGTAAAACCGCAACAGCAA
AGGGAATCCAAGGAGAATACCCTGAGGACGTGGCGCCAACCGTCGGATTTTCAAAAATTAACCTTAGACA
GGGAAAGTTTGAAGTCACCATCTTTGACTTGGGAGGTCAGATAAGAATTCGGGGAATCTGGAAGAATTAC
TATGCTGAATCCTATGGGGTAATATTTGTTGTGGATTCCAGTGATGAAGAGAGAATGGAAGAGACAAAAG
AGGCTATGTCAGAAATGCTAAGACATCCTCGTATCAGTGGGAAACCCATATTGGTGTTGGCAAATAAACA
AGATAAAGAAGGAGCTTCAGGAGAAGCTGATGTCATTGAATGTCTATCTCTGGAAAAATTGGTCAATGAG
CACAAGTGCCTGTGTCAGATAGAACCATGCTCCGCCATTTCCGGCTATGGAAAGAAAATTGACGAGTCCA
TTAAAAAAGGCCTTTATTGGCTGCTACATGTTATTGCAAGAGACTTTGATGCCTTAAATGAACGCATCCA
AAAAGAGACAACAGAGCAGCGTGCTCTTGAGGAACAAGAGAAACAAGAAAGAGCTGAACGAGTGCGAAAA
TTACGAGAAGAAAGAAAACAAAATGAACAGGAGCAGGCTGAACTCGATGGAACCAGTGGTCTGGCTGAGT
TGGACCCAGAACCAACGAATCCTTTCCAGCCAATAGCATCTGTAATCATTGAGAACGAAGGAAAACTTGA
AAGAGAGAAAAAAAACCAAAAAATGGAGAAAGACAGTGATGGCTGCCACCTGAAACATAAAATGGAGCAT
GAGCAAATAGAGACACAAGGCCAGGTTAATCACAATGGCCAAAAAAATAATGAATTTGGACTAGTAGAAA
ATTATAAGGAGGCATTAACACAGCAGTTAAAGAATGAAGATGAGACAGACCGGCCATCATTGGAATCAGC
TAATGGTAAAAAGAAAACTAAGAAACTAAGAATGAAAAGGAACCACCGGGTAGAACCACTTAATATAGAT
GACTGTGCTCCTGAGAGTCCAACGCCACCCCCACCCCCTCCTCCTGTTGGCTGGGGAACCCCTAAAGTCA
CTAGACTTCCAAAACTTGAGCCTCTTGGTGAAACACATCATAATGATTTCTATAGGAAGCCGCTGCCTCC
CCTGGCTGTGCCACAGCGACCTAACAGTGATGCTCATGATGTGATCTCAGCGGCCGCTGAACGCGGATCC
ATGGTGAGCAAGGGCGAGGAGCTGTTCACCGGGGTGGTGCCCATCCTGGTCGAGCTGGACGGCGACGTAA
ACGGCCACAAGTTCAGCGTGTCCGGCGAGGGCGAGGGCGATGCCACCTACGGCAAGCTGACCCTGAAGTT
CATCTGCACCACCGGCAAGCTGCCCGTGCCCTGGCCCACCCTCGTGACCACCCTGACCTACGGCGTGCAG
TGCTTCAGCCGCTACCCCGACCACATGAAGCAGCACGACTTCTTCAAGTCCGCCATGCCCGAAGGCTACG
TCCAGGAGCGCACCATCTTCTTCAAGGACGACGGCAACTACAAGACCCGCGCCGAGGTGAAGTTCGAGGG
CGACACCCTGGTGAACCGCATCGAGCTGAAGGGCATCGACTTCAAGGAGGACGGCAACATCCTGGGGCAC
AAGCTGGAGTACAACTACAACAGCCACAACGTCTATATCATGGCCGACAAGCAGAAGAACGGCATCAAGG
TGAACTTCAAGATCCGCCACAACATCGAGGACGGCAGCGTGCAGCTCGCCGACCACTACCAGCAGAACAC
CCCCATCGGCGACGGCCCCGTGCTGCTGCCCGACAACCACTACCTGAGCACCCAGTCCGCCCTGAGCAAA
GACCCCAACGAGAAGCGCGATCACATGGTCCTGCTGGAGTTCGTGACCGCCGCCGGGATCACTCTCGGCA
TGGACGAGCTGTACAAGTCTAGATAATTCTACCGGGTAGGGGAGGCGCTTTTCCCAAGGCAGTCTGGAGC
ATGCGCTTTAGCAGCCCCGCTGGGCACTTGGCGCTACACAAGTGGCCTCTGGCCTCGCACACATTCCACA
TCCACCGGTAGGCGCCAACCGGCTCCGTTCTTTGGTGGCCCCTTCGCGCCACCTTCTACTCCTCCCCTAG
TCAGGAAGTTCCCCCCCGCCCCGCAGCTCGCGTCGTGCAGGACGTGACAAATGGAAGTAGCACGTCTCAC
TAGTCTCGTGCAGATGGACAGCACCGCTGAGCAATGGAAGCGGGTAGGCCTTTGGGGCAGCGGCCAATAG
CAGCTTTGCTCCTTCGCTTTCTGGGCTCAGAGGCTGGGAAGGGGTGGGTCCGGGGGCGGGCTCAGGGGCG
GGCTCAGGGGCGGGGCGGGCGCCCGAAGGTCCTCCGGAGGCCCGGCATTCTGCACGCTTCAAAAGCGCAC
GTCTGCCGCGCTGTTCTCCTCTTCCTCATCTCCGGGCCTTTCGACCTGCAGCCCAAGCTTACCATGACCG
AGTACAAGCCCACGGTGCGCCTCGCCACCCGCGACGACGTCCCCAGGGCCGTACGCACCCTCGCCGCCGC
GTTCGCCGACTACCCCGCCACGCGCCACACCGTCGATCCGGACCGCCACATCGAGCGGGTCACCGAGCTG
CAAGAACTCTTCCTCACGCGCGTCGGGCTCGACATCGGCAAGGTGTGGGTCGCGGACGACGGCGCCGCGG
TGGCGGTCTGGACCACGCCGGAGAGCGTCGAAGCGGGGGCGGTGTTCGCCGAGATCGGCCCGCGCATGGC
CGAGTTGAGCGGTTCCCGGCTGGCCGCGCAGCAACAGATGGAAGGCCTCCTGGCGCCGCACCGGCCCAAG
GAGCCCGCGTGGTTCCTGGCCACCGTCGGCGTCTCGCCCGACCACCAGGGCAAGGGTCTGGGCAGCGCCG
TCGTGCTCCCCGGAGTGGAGGCGGCCGAGCGCGCCGGGGTGCCCGCCTTCCTGGAGACCTCCGCGCCCCG
CAACCTCCCCTTCTACGAGCGGCTCGGCTTCACCGTCACCGCCGACGTCGAGGTGCCCGAAGGACCGCGC
ACCTGGTGCATGACCCGCAAGCCCGGTGCCTGACCGCGTCTGGAACAATCAACCTCTGGATTACAAAATT
TGTGAAAGATTGACTGGTATTCTTAACTATGTTGCTCCTTTTACGCTATGTGGATACGCTGCTTTAATGC
CTTTGTATCATGCTATTGCTTCCCGTATGGCTTTCATTTTCTCCTCCTTGTATAAATCCTGGTTGCTGTC
TCTTTATGAGGAGTTGTGGCCCGTTGTCAGGCAACGTGGCGTGGTGTGCACTGTGTTTGCTGACGCAACC
CCCACTGGTTGGGGCATTGCCACCACCTGTCAGCTCCTTTCCGGGACTTTCGCTTTCCCCCTCCCTATTG
CCACGGCGGAACTCATCGCCGCCTGCCTTGCCCGCTGCTGGACAGGGGCTCGGCTGTTGGGCACTGACAA
TTCCGTGGTGTTGTCGGGGAAGCTGACGTCCTTTCCATGGCTGCTCGCCTGTGTTGCCACCTGGATTCTG
CGCGGGACGTCCTTCTGCTACGTCCCTTCGGCCCTCAATCCAGCGGACCTTCCTTCCCGCGGCCTGCTGC
CGGCTCTGCGGCCTCTTCCGCGTCTTCGCCTTCGCCCTCAGACGAGTCGGATCTCCCTTTGGGCCGCCTC
CCCGCCTGGAATTAATTCTGCAGTCGAGACCTAGAAAAACATGGAGCAATCACAAGTAGCAATACAGCAG
CTACCAATGCTGATTGTGCCTGGCTAGAAGCACAAGAGGAGGAGGAGGTGGGTTTTCCAGTCACACCTCA
GGTACCTTTAAGACCAATGACTTACAAGGCAGCTGTAGATCTTAGCCACTTTTTAAAAGAAAAGAGGGGA
CTGGAAGGGCTAATTCACTCCCAACGAAGACAAGATATCCTTGATCTGTGGATCTACCACACACAAGGCT
ACTTCCCTGATTAGCAGAACTACACACCAGGGCCAGGGGTCAGATATCCACTGACCTTTGGATGGTGCTA
CAAGCTAGTACCAGTTGAGCCAGATAAGGTAGAAGAGGCCAATAAAGGAGAGAACACCAGCTTGTTACAC
CCTGTGAGCCTGCATGGGATGGATGACCCGGAGAGAGAAGTGTTAGAGTGGAGGTTTGACAGCCGCCTAG
CATTTCATCACGTGGCCCGAGAGCTGCATCCGGAGTACTTCAAGAACTGCTGATATCGAGCTTGCTACAA
GGGACTTTCCGCTGGGGACTTTCCAGGGAGGCGTGGCCTGGGCGGGACTGGGGAGTGGCGAGCCCTCAGA
TCCTGCATATAAGCAGCTGCTTTTTGCCTGTACTGGGTCTCTCTGGTTAGACCAGATCTGAGCCTGGGAG
CTCTCTGGCTAACTAGGGAACCCACTGCTTAAGCCTCAATAAAGCTTGCCTTGAGTGCTTCAAGTAGTGT
GTGCCCGTCTGTTGTGTGACTCTGGTAACTAGAGATCCCTCAGACCCTTTTAGTCAGTGTGGAAAATCTC
TAGCAGTAGTAGTTCATGTCATCTTATTATTCAGTATTTATAACTTGCAAAGAAATGAATATCAGAGAGT
GAGAGGCCTTGACATTGCTAGCGTTTTACCGTCGACCTCTAGCTAGAGCTTGGCGTAATCATGGTCATAG
CTGTTTCCTGTGTGAAATTGTTATCCGCTCACAATTCCACACAACATACGAGCCGGAAGCATAAAGTGTA
AAGCCTGGGGTGCCTAATGAGTGAGCTAACTCACATTAATTGCGTTGCGCTCACTGCCCGCTTTCCAGTC
GGGAAACCTGTCGTGCCAGCTGCATTAATGAATCGGCCAACGCGCGGGGAGAGGCGGTTTGCGTATTGGG
CGCTCTTCCGCTTCCTCGCTCACTGACTCGCTGCGCTCGGTCGTTCGGCTGCGGCGAGCGGTATCAGCTC
ACTCAAAGGCGGTAATACGGTTATCCACAGAATCAGGGGATAACGCAGGAAAGAACATGTGAGCAAAAGG
CCAGCAAAAGGCCAGGAACCGTAAAAAGGCCGCGTTGCTGGCGTTTTTCCATAGGCTCCGCCCCCCTGAC
GAGCATCACAAAAATCGACGCTCAAGTCAGAGGTGGCGAAACCCGACAGGACTATAAAGATACCAGGCGT
TTCCCCCTGGAAGCTCCCTCGTGCGCTCTCCTGTTCCGACCCTGCCGCTTACCGGATACCTGTCCGCCTT
TCTCCCTTCGGGAAGCGTGGCGCTTTCTCATAGCTCACGCTGTAGGTATCTCAGTTCGGTGTAGGTCGTT
CGCTCCAAGCTGGGCTGTGTGCACGAACCCCCCGTTCAGCCCGACCGCTGCGCCTTATCCGGTAACTATC
GTCTTGAGTCCAACCCGGTAAGACACGACTTATCGCCACTGGCAGCAGCCACTGGTAACAGGATTAGCAG
AGCGAGGTATGTAGGCGGTGCTACAGAGTTCTTGAAGTGGTGGCCTAACTACGGCTACACTAGAAGAACA
GTATTTGGTATCTGCGCTCTGCTGAAGCCAGTTACCTTCGGAAAAAGAGTTGGTAGCTCTTGATCCGGCA
AACAAACCACCGCTGGTAGCGGTGGTTTTTTTGTTTGCAAGCAGCAGATTACGCGCAGAAAAAAAGGATC
TCAAGAAGATCCTTTGATCTTTTCTACGGGGTCTGACGCTCAGTGGAACGAAAACTCACGTTAAGGGATT
TTGGTCATGAGATTATCAAAAAGGATCTTCACCTAGATCCTTTTAAATTAAAAATGAAGTTTTAAATCAA
TCTAAAGTATATATGAGTAAACTTGGTCTGACAGTTACCAATGCTTAATCAGTGAGGCACCTATCTCAGC
GATCTGTCTATTTCGTTCATCCATAGTTGCCTGACTCCCCGTCGTGTAGATAACTACGATACGGGAGGGC
TTACCATCTGGCCCCAGTGCTGCAATGATACCGCGAGACCCACGCTCACCGGCTCCAGATTTATCAGCAA
TAAACCAGCCAGCCGGAAGGGCCGAGCGCAGAAGTGGTCCTGCAACTTTATCCGCCTCCATCCAGTCTAT
TAATTGTTGCCGGGAAGCTAGAGTAAGTAGTTCGCCAGTTAATAGTTTGCGCAACGTTGTTGCCATTGCT
ACAGGCATCGTGGTGTCACGCTCGTCGTTTGGTATGGCTTCATTCAGCTCCGGTTCCCAACGATCAAGGC
GAGTTACATGATCCCCCATGTTGTGCAAAAAAGCGGTTAGCTCCTTCGGTCCTCCGATCGTTGTCAGAAG
TAAGTTGGCCGCAGTGTTATCACTCATGGTTATGGCAGCACTGCATAATTCTCTTACTGTCATGCCATCC
GTAAGATGCTTTTCTGTGACTGGTGAGTACTCAACCAAGTCATTCTGAGAATAGTGTATGCGGCGACCGA
GTTGCTCTTGCCCGGCGTCAATACGGGATAATACCGCGCCACATAGCAGAACTTTAAAAGTGCTCATCAT
TGGAAAACGTTCTTCGGGGCGAAAACTCTCAAGGATCTTACCGCTGTTGAGATCCAGTTCGATGTAACCC
ACTCGTGCACCCAACTGATCTTCAGCATCTTTTACTTTCACCAGCGTTTCTGGGTGAGCAAAAACAGGAA
GGCAAAATGCCGCAAAAAAGGGAATAAGGGCGACACGGAAATGTTGAATACTCATACTCTTCCTTTTTCA
ATATTATTGAAGCATTTATCAGGGTTATTGTCTCATGAGCGGATACATATTTGAATGTATTTAGAAAAAT
AAACAAATAGGGGTTCCGCGCACATTTCCCCGAAAAGTGCCACCTGACGTCGACGGATCGGGAGATCAAC
TTGTTTATTGCAGCTTATAATGGTTACAAATAAAGCAATAGCATCACAAATTTCACAAATAAAGCATTTT
TTTCACTGCATTCTAGTTGTGGTTTGTCCAAACTCATCAATGTATCTTATCATGTCTGGATCAACTGGAT
AACTCAAGCTAACCAAAATCATCCCAAACTTCCCACCCCATACCCTATTACCACTGCCAATTACCTGTGG
TTTCATTTACTCTAAACCTGTGATTCCTCTGAATTATTTTCATTTTAAAGAAATTGTATTTGTTAAATAT
GTACTACAAACTTAGTAGTT
Features (pLannotate 1.2.2; 25 found; start..end, strand, type, name):
    376..633     +  LTR            5' LTR (truncated): truncated 5' long terminal repeat (LTR) from HIV-1
    680..805     +  misc_feature   HIV-1 Ψ: packaging signal of human immunodeficiency virus type 1
    789..1127    +  CDS            HIV-1 gag (fragment): gag protein from human immunodeficiency virus 1; gag
   1302..1535    +  misc_feature   RRE: The Rev response element (RRE) of HIV-1 allows for Rev-dependent mRNA export from the nucleus to the cytoplasm.
   1912..2012    +  CDS            Rev (fragment): human immunodeficiency virus 1 (HIV-1) Rev protein; rev; enhances nuclear export of unspliced and incompletely spliced viral mRNAs
   2027..2142    +  misc_feature   cPPT/CTS: central polypurine tract and central termination sequence of HIV-1 (lacking the first T)
   2200..2503    +  enhancer       CMV enhancer: human cytomegalovirus immediate early enhancer
   2504..2707    +  promoter       CMV promoter: human cytomegalovirus (CMV) immediate early promoter
   2792..2819    +  misc_feature   MCS (fragment): multiple cloning site
   2826..4109    +  CDS            ARL13B: AR13B_HUMAN - Also known as ARL2L1. Experimental evidence at protein level: Swiss-Prot protein existence level 1. Cilium-specific protein required to control the microtubule- based, ciliary axoneme structure. May act by maintaining the association between IFT subcomplexes A and B. Binds GTP but is not able to hydrolyze it; the GTPase activity remains unclear. Required to pattern the neural tube. Involved in cerebral cortex development: required for the initial formation of a polarized radial glial scaffold, the first step in the construction of the cerebral cortex, by regulating ciliary signal
   4131..4847    +  CDS            EGFP: EGFP is a basic (constitutively fluorescent) green fluorescent protein published in 1996, derived from Aequorea victoria. It is reported to be a rapidly-maturing weak dimer with moderate acid sensitivity.
   4864..5363    +  promoter       PGK promoter: mouse phosphoglycerate kinase 1 promoter
   5384..5983    +  CDS            PuroR: puromycin N-acetyltransferase; pac from Streptomyces alboniger; confers resistance to puromycin
   5997..6585    +  misc_feature   WPRE: woodchuck hepatitis virus posttranscriptional regulatory element
   6602..7120    +  CDS            nef (fragment): NEF_HV1BR - Experimental evidence at protein level: Swiss-Prot protein existence level 1. Extracellular Nef protein targets CD4(+) T-lymphocytes for apoptosis by interacting with CXCR4 surface receptors (PubMed:14990729). From Human immunodeficiency virus type 1 group M subtype B (isolate BRU/LAI) (HIV-1).
   7168..7425    +  LTR            5' LTR (truncated): truncated 5' long terminal repeat (LTR) from HIV-1
   7578..7594    -  protein_bind   lac operator: The lac repressor binds to the lac operator to inhibit transcription in E. coli. This inhibition can be relieved by adding lactose or isopropyl-β-D-thiogalactopyranoside (IPTG). lac repressor encoded by lacI
   7602..7632    -  promoter       lac promoter: promoter for the E. coli lac operon
   7647..7668    -  protein_bind   CAP binding site: CAP binding activates transcription in the presence of cAMP. E. coli catabolite activator protein
   7681..7773    -  CDS            lacI (fragment): lac repressor; lacI; The lac repressor binds to the lac operator to inhibit transcription in E. coli. This inhibition can be relieved by adding lactose or isopropyl-β-D-thiogalactopyranoside (IPTG).
   7956..8544    -  rep_origin     ori: high-copy-number ColE1/pMB1/pBR322/pUC origin of replication
   8715..9575    -  CDS            AmpR: β-lactamase; bla; confers resistance to ampicillin, carbenicillin, and related antibiotics
   9576..9680    -  promoter       AmpR promoter: bla
   9728..9862    +  polyA_signal   SV40 poly(A) signal: SV40 polyadenylation signal
  10029..328     +  CDS            nef (fragment) (across the origin): NEF_HV1BR - Experimental evidence at protein level: Swiss-Prot protein existence level 1. Extracellular Nef protein targets CD4(+) T-lymphocytes for apoptosis by interacting with CXCR4 surface receptors (PubMed:14990729). From Human immunodeficiency virus type 1 group M subtype B (isolate BRU/LAI) (HIV-1).
