[The description below was written by a language model from this plasmid's Addgene catalogue record and pLannotate feature annotations shown in this document.]
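Description:
ARL13B-(G75Q)-GFP is an HIV-1-based lentiviral mammalian expression plasmid built on the pLVX-puro backbone. It is propagated in E. coli through a high-copy ColE1/pUC-type origin with ampicillin selection (AmpR). The viral portion of the feature table shows two HIV-1 LTR annotations flanking the packaging signal Ψ with an adjoining gag fragment, the Rev response element for Rev-dependent nuclear export of the genomic RNA, and the cPPT/CTS element, which aids nuclear import of the reverse-transcribed genome. A WPRE sits upstream of the 3' LTR to enhance transcript stability and expression. Nef fragments are annotated next to both LTRs, which probably reflects the overlap of nef with LTR U3 sequence.

The payload is human ARL13B, a cilium-specific small GTPase-like protein, driven by the CMV immediate-early enhancer and promoter. The coding sequence carries a glycine-to-glutamine substitution at position 75 and, according to the stated purpose, is resistant to an sgRNA; the record does not say how that resistance was engineered. The catalogue lists GFP as an N-terminal tag, but the feature table places EGFP immediately downstream of ARL13B, consistent with the construct's name and indicating a C-terminal fusion. The sequenced record is also slightly shorter than the listed total size. A separate mouse PGK promoter drives puromycin N-acetyltransferase, allowing selection of transduced or transfected cells. The associated publication concerns ARL13B knockout and primary ciliogenesis in cell lines, so the plasmid fits re-expression of this fluorescent mutant in CRISPR knockout cells to test its localisation and ability to support cilium formation.
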