Addgene plasmid #246837: ARL13B-(G75Q)-GFP
Purpose: Express Arl13B (resistance to sgRNA), tagged with GFP, with G75Q mutation
Depositing lab: Lei Lu. Depositing organization: Nanyang Technological University (NTU). Publication: Knocking out ARL13B completely abolishes primary ciliogenesis in cell lines. Mahajan D, Chia HM, Lu L. Sci Rep. 2025 Jul 24;15(1):26980. doi: 10.1038/s41598-025-11124-5. PubMed 40707593.
Backbone
  Vector backbone: pLVX-puro
  Backbone manufacturer: Clontech
  Backbone size w/o insert (bp): 8102
  Total vector size (bp): 10062
  Vector type: Mammalian Expression, Lentiviral
  Selectable markers: Puromycin
Growth in bacteria
  Bacterial resistance: Ampicillin, 100 μg/mL
  Growth temperature: 37°C
  Growth strain: NEB Stable
  Copy number: Unknown
Gene/Insert
  Gene/Insert name: Arl13b
  Species: H. sapiens (human)
  Insert size (bp): 2008
  Mutation: changed G 75 to Q
  Entrez Gene: ARL13B (a.k.a. ARL2L1, JBTS8)
  Tag / fusion protein: GFP (N terminal on insert)
Terms and licenses: Academic/Nonprofit Terms; Industry Terms: Not Available to Industry
How to cite: ARL13B-(G75Q)-GFP was a gift from Lei Lu (Addgene plasmid # 246837 ; http://n2t.net/addgene:246837 ; RRID:Addgene_246837)
